>Addgene plasmid #117128 | pJet1.2 Tev-Avi-tag | addgene full sequence | sequence record 226864 | Addgene NGS Result
GCCCCTGCAGCCGAATTATATTATTTTTGCCAAATAATTTTTAACAAAAGCTCTGAAGTCTTCTTCATTT
AAATTCTTAGATGATACTTCATCTGGAAAATTGTCCCAATTAGTAGCATCACGCTGTGAGTAAGTTCTAA
ACCATTTTTTTATTGTTGTATTATCTCTAATCTTACTACTCGATGAGTTTTCGGTATTATCTCTATTTTT
AACTTGGAGCAGGTTCCATTCATTGTTTTTTTCATCATAGTGAATAAAATCAACTGCTTTAACACTTGTG
CCTGAACACCATATCCATCCGGCGTAATACGACTCACTATAGGGAGAGCGGCCGCCAGATCTTCCGGATG
GCTCGAGTTTTTCAGCAAGATTCATTGGGTCTCACTTATCTAGTTTCATGCCATTCAATTTTTTGTGCTT
CAAAAATATCATTCAGGCCGCCTGCGCTAGCACCCTGAAAATACAAATTCTCTCCGCTGCCGCTTGAGAC
CTGTAACATCTTTCTAGAAGATCTCCTACAATATTCTCAGCTGCCATGGAAAATCGATGTTCTTCTTTTA
TTCTCTCAAGATTTTCAGGCTGTATATTAAAACTTATATTAAGAACTATGCTAACCACCTCATCAGGAAC
CGTTGTAGGTGGCGTGGGTTTTCTTGGCAATCGACTCTCATGAAAACTACGAGCTAAATATTCAATATGT
TCCTCTTGACCAACTTTATTCTGCATTTTTTTTGAACGAGGTTTAGAGCAAGCTTCAGGAAACTGAGACA
GGAATTTTATTAAAAATTTAAATTTTGAAGAAAGTTCAGGGTTAATAGCATCCATTTTTTGCTTTGCAAG
TTCCTCAGCATTCTTAACAAAAGACGTCTCTTTTGACATGTTTAAAGTTTAAACCTCCTGTGTGAAATTA
TTATCCGCTCATAATTCCACACATTATACGAGCCGGAAGCATAAAGTGTAAAGCCTGGGGTGCCTAATGA
GTGAGCTAACTCACATTAATTGCGTTGCGCTCACTGCCAATTGCTTTCCAGTCGGGAAACCTGTCGTGCC
AGCTGCATTAATGAATCGGCCAACGCGCGGGGAGAGGCGGTTTGCGTATTGGGCGCTCTTCCGCTTCCTC
GCTCACTGACTCGCTGCGCTCGGTCGTTCGGCTGCGGCGAGCGGTATCAGCTCACTCAAAGGCGGTAATA
CGGTTATCCACAGAATCAGGGGATAACGCAGGAAAGAACATGTGAGCAAAAGGCCAGCAAAAGGCCAGGA
ACCGTAAAAAGGCCGCGTTGCTGGCGTTTTTCCATAGGCTCCGCCCCCCTGACGAGCATCACAAAAATCG
ACGCTCAAGTCAGAGGTGGCGAAACCCGACAGGACTATAAAGATACCAGGCGTTTCCCCCTGGAAGCTCC
CTCGTGCGCTCTCCTGTTCCGACCCTGCCGCTTACCGGATACCTGTCCGCCTTTCTCCCTTCGGGAAGCG
TGGCGCTTTCTCATAGCTCACGCTGTAGGTATCTCAGTTCGGTGTAGGTCGTTCGCTCCAAGCTGGGCTG
TGTGCACGAACCCCCCGTTCAGCCCGACCGCTGCGCCTTATCCGGTAACTATCGTCTTGAGTCCAACCCG
GTAAGACACGACTTATCGCCACTGGCAGCAGCCACTGGTAACAGGATTAGCAGAGCGAGGTATGTAGGCG
GTGCTACAGAGTTCTTGAAGTGGTGGCCTAACTACGGCTACACTAGAAGAACAGTATTTGGTATCTGCGC
TCTGCTGAAGCCAGTTACCTTCGGAAAAAGAGTTGGTAGCTCTTGATCCGGCAAACAAACCACCGCTGGT
AGCGGTGGTTTTTTTGTTTGCAAGCAGCAGATTACGCGCAGAAAAAAAGGATCTCAAGAAGATCCTTTGA
TCTTTTCTACGGGGTCTGACGCTCAGTGGAACGAAAACTCACGTTAAGGGATTTTGGTCATGAGATTATC
AAAAAGGATCTTCACCTAGATCCTTTTAAATTAAAAATGAAGTTTTAAATCAATCTAAAGTATATATGAG
TAAACTTGGTCTGACAGTTACCAATGCTTAATCAGTGAGGCACCTATCTCAGCGATCTGTCTATTTCGTT
CATCCATAGTTGCCTGACTCCCCGTCGTGTAGATAACTACGATACGGGAGGGCTTACCATCTGGCCCCAG
TGCTGCAATGATACCGCGAGACCCACGCTCACCGGCTCCAGATTTATCAGCAATAAACCAGCCAGCCGGA
AGGGCCGAGCGCAGAAGTGGTCCTGCAACTTTATCCGCCTCCATCCAGTCTATTAATTGTTGCCGGGAAG
CTAGAGTAAGTAGTTCGCCAGTTAATAGTTTGCGCAACGTTGTTGCCATTGCTACAGGCATCGTGGTGTC
ACGCTCGTCGTTTGGTATGGCTTCATTCAGCTCCGGTTCCCAACGATCAAGGCGAGTTACATGATCCCCC
ATGTTGTGCAAAAAAGCGGTTAGCTCCTTCGGTCCTCCGATCGTTGTCAGAAGTAAGTTGGCCGCAGTGT
TATCACTCATGGTTATGGCAGCACTGCATAATTCTCTTACTGTCATGCCATCCGTAAGATGCTTTTCTGT
GACTGGTGAGTACTCAACCAAGTCATTCTGAGAATAGTGTATGCGGCGACCGAGTTGCTCTTGCCCGGCG
TCAATACGGGATAATACCGCGCCACATAGCAGAACTTTAAAAGTGCTCATCATTGGAAAACGTTCTTCGG
GGCGAAAACTCTCAAGGATCTTACCGCTGTTGAGATCCAGTTCGATGTAACCCACTCGTGCACCCAACTG
ATCTTCAGCATCTTTTACTTTCACCAGCGTTTCTGGGTGAGCAAAAACAGGAAGGCAAAATGCCGCAAAA
AAGGGAATAAGGGCGACACGGAAATGTTGAATACTCATACTCTTCCTTTTTCAATATTATTGAAGCATTT
ATCAGGGTTATTGTCTCATGAGCGGATACATATTTGAATGTATTTAGAAAAATAAACAAATAGGGGTTCC
GCGCACATTTCCCCGAAAAGTGCCACCTGACGTCTAAGAAACCATTATTATCATGACATTAACCTATAAA
AATAGGCGTATCACGAGGCC
Features (pLannotate 1.2.2; 7 found; start..end, strand, type, name):
    305..323     +  promoter       T7 promoter: promoter for bacteriophage T7 RNA polymerase
    932..962     -  promoter       lac UV5 promoter: E. coli lac promoter with an "up" mutation
    977..998     -  protein_bind   CAP binding site: CAP binding activates transcription in the presence of cAMP. E. coli catabolite activator protein
   1023..1106    -  CDS            lacI (fragment): lac repressor; lacI; The lac repressor binds to the lac operator to inhibit transcription in E. coli. This inhibition can be relieved by adding lactose or isopropyl-β-D-thiogalactopyranoside (IPTG).
   1289..1877    -  rep_origin     ori: high-copy-number ColE1/pMB1/pBR322/pUC origin of replication
   2048..2908    -  CDS            AmpR: β-lactamase; bla; confers resistance to ampicillin, carbenicillin, and related antibiotics
   2909..3013    -  promoter       AmpR promoter: bla
