[The description below was written by a language model from this plasmid's Addgene catalogue record and pLannotate feature annotations shown in this document.]
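Description:
pJet1.2 Tev-Avi-tag is a small (about 3.1 kb) Golden Gate donor plasmid built on the commercial pJet1.2 cloning backbone. It supplies a tag module for gene-targeting constructs used in allelic replacement in Bacillus subtilis. It is propagated in E. coli as a high-copy plasmid: the feature table shows a ColE1/pUC-type origin of replication and a β-lactamase gene with its own promoter, conferring ampicillin resistance. The remaining annotated elements are a T7 promoter, a lac UV5 promoter, a CAP binding site and a short lacI fragment. These appear to be backbone features rather than parts of the payload, and the record assigns them no role in the plasmid's use as a donor.

The payload is a roughly 100 bp insert encoding a TEV protease cleavage site combined with an Avi-tag, intended as a C-terminal fusion to a protein of interest. The Avi-tag is a short peptide that can be site-specifically biotinylated by the biotin ligase BirA, which allows capture on streptavidin. The TEV site allows the tag to be removed, or the bound protein to be released, by proteolysis. The automated annotation did not pick up the insert itself, so its exact position and the order of its elements are known only from the depositor's description. BsaI digestion releases the module with defined four-base overhangs (AGCG and TAAG). These direct its ordered ligation with other donor fragments in a one-pot Golden Gate assembly, placing the tag in frame at the 3′ end of the targeted gene. The plasmid carries no Bacillus replication or selection elements in the recorded annotation and serves purely as a parts donor within the modular cloning set.
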