Addgene plasmid #117128: pJet1.2 Tev-Avi-tag
Purpose: C-terminal Tev-Avi tag Tag
Depositing lab: Stephan Gruber. Depositing organization: Universite de Lausanne (UNIL). Publication: High-Throughput Allelic Replacement Screening in Bacillus subtilis. Diebold-Durand ML, Burmann F, Gruber S. Methods Mol Biol. 2019;2004:49-61. doi: 10.1007/978-1-4939-9520-2_5. PubMed 31147909.
Backbone
  Vector backbone: pJet1.2
  Backbone manufacturer: Thermo scientific
  Backbone size w/o insert (bp): 2974
  Total vector size (bp): 3100
  Vector type: Golden gate donor vector for gene targeting in Bacillus subtilis
Growth in bacteria
  Bacterial resistance: Ampicillin, 100 μg/mL
  Growth temperature: 37°C
  Growth strain: DH5alpha
  Copy number: High Copy
Gene/Insert
  Gene/Insert name: Tev Avi-tag
  Insert size (bp): 100
  Tag / fusion protein: Tev Avi-Tag (C terminal on insert)
  Cloning method: Unknown
  Sequencing primers: 5′ CGACTCACTATAGGGAGAGCGGC; 3′ AAGAACATCGATTTTCCATGGCAG
Terms and licenses: Academic/Nonprofit Terms; Industry Terms: Not Available to Industry
Depositor comments: Donor vector for Golden gate assembly reactions that encodes for a C-terminal Avi-Tag tag upstream of a Tev cleavage site. Overhangs generated upon BsaI cleavage : AGCG (RtagN) and TAAG (RtagC). (Gruber lab reference pSG1249)
How to cite: pJet1.2 Tev-Avi-tag was a gift from Stephan Gruber (Addgene plasmid # 117128 ; http://n2t.net/addgene:117128 ; RRID:Addgene_117128)
